Addgene plasmid #71372: pRS426-GFP-Osh1-PH
Purpose: For analysis of PH domain localization in yeast
Depositing lab: Mark Lemmon. Depositing organization: University of Pennsylvania. Publication: Genome-wide analysis of membrane targeting by S. cerevisiae pleckstrin homology domains. Yu JW, Mendrola JM, Audhya A, Singh S, Keleti D, DeWald DB, Murray D, Emr SD, Lemmon MA. Mol Cell. 2004 Mar 12;13(5):677-88. 10.1016/S1097-2765(04)00083-8 PubMed 15023338.
Backbone
  Vector backbone: pRS426
  Backbone manufacturer: ATCC
  Vector type: Yeast Expression
  Selectable markers: URA3
Growth in bacteria
  Bacterial resistance: Ampicillin, 100 μg/mL
  Growth temperature: 37°C
  Growth strain: DH5alpha
  Copy number: Unknown
Gene/Insert
  Gene/Insert name: Osh1-PH
  Species: S. cerevisiae (budding yeast)
  Mutation: Pleckstrin homology (PH) domain; aa267-388
  Tag / fusion protein: EGFP (N terminal on insert)
  Cloning method: Unknown
  Sequencing primers: 5′ M13-F20; 3′ M13R
Terms and licenses: Academic/Nonprofit Terms; Industry Terms: Not Available to Industry
How to cite: pRS426-GFP-Osh1-PH was a gift from Mark Lemmon (Addgene plasmid # 71372 ; http://n2t.net/addgene:71372 ; RRID:Addgene_71372)
