[The description below was written by a language model from this plasmid's Addgene catalogue record.]
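Description:
pRS426-GFP-Osh1-PH is a yeast expression plasmid built on the pRS426 backbone, a member of the pRS series of yeast–E. coli shuttle vectors. pRS426 is generally known as an episomal vector carrying a 2μ origin for multicopy maintenance in Saccharomyces cerevisiae, although the record does not list the origins and gives the bacterial copy number as unknown. Selection in yeast relies on the URA3 auxotrophic marker, which complements uracil auxotrophy in ura3 host strains. In bacteria the plasmid is propagated under ampicillin selection.

The insert encodes the isolated pleckstrin homology (PH) domain of the budding yeast protein Osh1, corresponding to amino acids 267–388, rather than the full-length protein. EGFP is fused to the N-terminus of this fragment, so the expressed product is a fluorescent GFP–PH domain chimera whose position in living cells can be followed by microscopy. The promoter driving expression of the fusion is not stated in the record, nor is the cloning method. No feature table is provided, so other regulatory elements cannot be described. The insert is flanked by standard M13 forward and reverse priming sites used for sequence verification.

The stated purpose is analysis of PH domain localization in yeast. The plasmid comes from a genome-wide survey of membrane targeting by S. cerevisiae PH domains, in which individual domains were examined as GFP fusions. The subcellular distribution of the fluorescent signal reports whether and where the Osh1 PH domain associates with cellular membranes.
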