>Addgene plasmid #71372 | pRS426-GFP-Osh1-PH | addgene partial sequence | sequence record 138685 | M13-F20 5'-TGTAAAACGACGGCCAGT-3'
CCCTCGAGGTCGACGGTATCGATAAGCTTGATATCGAATTCAGTGCAGCAAAATTTCTCTGTCCTTTGCG
TATCTTATGGCGCCCTGGATGGCCCAAACCCATCTATTTGTCTCGATGGGGTGGTTCCCCTTTAAATGCC
ACCTGATAACACCGTTGTTACCGCCGATAATTTCGAATTTCAACTTTTCAGACGAATCCAAATGCAGAGA
GCACGAAGACATGTTTAGGGAGCCCCTGCAGGCATTCTTAGTGTCGGCCTGATCGATGTAGTAGGATAGT
TTCCCATCGCTACTAAGGATGAACCAACGCAATTTGTAGCCTTGAGCGAAGTTGGTCCATTTTTTCAGGT
AGCCTTTGTAAGTGGGGGCCTCGTGCAAGTTGTTGTTTGTGACGTCGATGACACTTTGGGATCTGGGTCC
GGACTTGTATAGTTCATCCATGCCATGTGTAATCCCAGCAGCTGTTACAAACTCAAGAAGGACCATGTGG
TCTCTCTTTTCGTTGGGATCTTTCGAAAGGGCAGATTGTGTGGACAGGTAATGGTTGTCTGGTAAAAGGA
CAGGGCCATCGCCAATTGGAGTATTTTGTTGATAATGGTCTGCTAGTTGAACGCTTCCATCTTCAATGTT
GTGTCTAATTTTGAAGTTAACTTTGATTCCATTCTTTTGTTTGTCTGCCATGATGTATACATTGTGTGAG
TTATAGTTGTATTCCAATTTGTGTCCAAGAATGTTTCCATCTTCTTTAAAATCAATACCTTTTAACTCGA
TTCTATTAACAAGGGTATCACCTTCAAACTTGACTTCAGCACGTGTCTTGTAGTTCCCGTCATCTTTGAA
A
