>Addgene plasmid #71372 | pRS426-GFP-Osh1-PH | addgene partial sequence | sequence record 138799 | M13-Rev 5'-CAGGAAACAGCTATGACC-3'
AAGCTGGAGCTCCACCGCGGTGGCGGCCGCTCTAGAACTAGTGGATCCTTCTGCACAAGAAGCCATATTG
ACAGAGCAGTATGTGAGGACCTTTCTTCTACACAATGTAACAGTCAATGGTTGTAGTCAATACCACGACC
TTTACGTGCAGTTTTAGAGCGAAACTTCGGTTTTTTGAGACTTACCTCGTGTTTGTGTCTCCCTGGGAAT
GGAGCCGCGCCACCCTTGTCTATTATGTATAGTCTTATTTAATCATAGCGATGTTGGTCATCCAGTACAC
TTCGGTAGCAACCTTCGTTTGTGATTGTCTTGGTAATTGCTTCCAACAACTTTATCCATCATTGAGACAG
GGGCCATATCACCCGCGGGGTCTCAAAGAAGGGGCCCACTAATAAAAGCACGAGATAAGAATGCCAGCAA
AAAAGCTCCGAAATAATTCTTTTCGTCTTCCCTCCTAGTCTTAACAAGACAAGAGAGAGAGAGAGAAAGA
ATACTCACTAGAGATTGTTTCTTTTCTACTCAACTTAAAGTATACATACGCTATGGGTAAAGGAGAAGAA
CTTTTCACTGGAGTTGTCCCAATTCTTGTTGAATTAGATGGTGATGTTAATGGGCACAAATTTTCTGTCA
GTGGAGAGGGTGAAGGTGATGCAACATACGGAAAACTTACCCTTAAATTTATTTGCACTACTGGAAAACT
ACCTGTTCCATGGCCAACACTTGTCACTACTTTTACGTATGGTGTTCAATGCTTTTCAAGATACCCAGAT
CATATGAAACGGCATGACTT
